Addgene plasmid #54734: Emerald-C1
Purpose: (Empty Backbone) Localization: C1 Cloning Vector, Excitation: 487, Emission: 509
Depositing lab: Michael Davidson. Depositing organization: Florida State University, Tallahassee.
Backbone
  Vector backbone: Emerald-C1
  Backbone size (bp): 4750
  Vector type: Mammalian Expression
  Selectable markers: Neomycin (select with G418)
  Tag / fusion protein: Emerald (N terminal on backbone)
Growth in bacteria
  Bacterial resistance: Kanamycin, 50 μg/mL
  Growth temperature: 37°C
  Growth strain: DH5alpha
  Copy number: High Copy
Gene/Insert
  Gene/Insert name: None
  Tag / fusion protein: Emerald (N terminal on backbone)
Terms and licenses: Academic/Nonprofit Terms; Industry Terms
Depositor comments: wtGFP + F64L; S65T; S72A; N149K; M153T; I167T. Excitation = 487; Emission = 509
How to cite: Emerald-C1 was a gift from Michael Davidson (Addgene plasmid # 54734 ; http://n2t.net/addgene:54734 ; RRID:Addgene_54734)
