[The description below was written by a language model from this plasmid's Addgene catalogue record.]
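Description:
Emerald-C1 is an empty mammalian expression backbone of about 4.75 kb designed for building fluorescent fusion proteins. It carries the coding sequence for Emerald, a green fluorescent protein variant derived from wild-type GFP by the substitutions F64L, S65T, S72A, N149K, M153T and I167T, with an excitation maximum of 487 nm and emission at 509 nm. In the "C1" layout the fluorescent protein sits upstream of the cloning site, so a gene of interest inserted in frame is joined to the C-terminus of Emerald and the tag ends up at the N-terminus of the resulting fusion. No insert is present in the deposited plasmid, so on its own it would be expected to express Emerald without a fusion partner.

The plasmid is maintained in E. coli as a high-copy construct under kanamycin selection, and it provides a neomycin resistance marker so that transfected mammalian cells can be selected with G418, for example when generating stable lines. The record does not state the promoter driving Emerald expression, the origin of replication, the polyadenylation signal or the composition of the cloning site, and no feature table is provided to confirm these elements.

Typical uses supported by the record are constructing N-terminally Emerald-tagged proteins for live-cell imaging and localization studies in mammalian cells. The unmodified vector could also plausibly serve as a green fluorescent control for transfection or for comparison with targeted fusions.
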