>Addgene plasmid #54734 | Emerald-C1 | depositor partial sequence | sequence record 85131 | insert sequence
TCACCCATGACGTCATGGAGTTGTTGCACAAATCACGGACTTTCAAATGTCGTACACTCGCCCATGACGC
AAATGGCGGTAGCGTGTACGGTGGAGTCTATATAAGCAGAGCTGGTTAGTGACCGTCAGATCCGCTAGCG
CTACCGGTCGCCACCATGGTGAGCAAGGGCGAGGAGCTGTTCACCGGGGTGGTGCCCATCCTGGTCGAGC
TGGACGGCGACGTAAACGGCCACAAGTTCAGCGTGTCCGGCGAGGGCGAGGGCGATGCCACCTACGGCAA
GCTGACCCTGAAGTTCATCTGCACCACCGGCAAGCTGCCCGTGCCCTGGCCCACCCTCGTGACCACCTTG
ACCTACGGCGTGCAGTGCTTCGCCCGCTACCCCGACCACATGAAGCAGCACGACTTCTTCAAGTCCGCCA
TGCCCGAAGGCTACGTCCAGGAGCGCACCATCTTCTTCAAGGACGACGGCAACTACAAGACCCGCGCCGA
GGTGAAGTTCGAGGGCGACACCCTGGTGAACCGCATCGAGCTGAAGGGCATCGACTTCAAGGAGGACGGC
AACATCCTGGGGCACAAGCTGGAGTACAACTACAACAGCCACAAGGTCTATATCACCGCCGACAAGCAGA
AGAACGGCATCAAGGTGAACTTCAAGACCCGCCACAACATCGAGGACGGCAGCGTGCAGCTCGCCGACCA
CTACCAGCAGAACACCCCCATCGGCGACGGCCCCGTGCTGCTGCCCGACAACCACTACCTGAGCACCCAG
TCCGCCCTGAGCAAAGACCCCAACGAGAAGCGCGATCACATGGTCCTGCTGGAGTTCGTGACCGCCGCCG
GGATCACTCTCGGCATGGACGAGCTGTACAAGTCCGGACTCAGATCTCGAGCTCAAGCTTCGAATTCTGC
AGTCGACGGTACCGCGGGCCCGGGATCCACCGGATCTAGATAACTGATCATAATCAGCCATACCACATTT
GTAGAGGTTTTACTTGCTTTAAAAAACCTCCCACACCTCCCCCTGAACCTGAAACATAAAATGAATGCAA
TTGTTGTTGTTAACTTGTTTATTGCAGCTTATAATGGTTACAAATAAAGCAATAGCATCACAAATTTCAC
AAATAAAGCATTTTTTTCACTGCATTCTAGTT
