>Addgene plasmid #54734 | Emerald-C1 | addgene partial sequence | sequence record 89732 | CMV-F 5'-CGCAAATGGGCGGTAGGCGTG-3'
ACCGTCAGATCCGCTAGCGCTACCGGTCGCCACCATGGTGAGCAAGGGCGAGGAGCTGTTCACCGGGGTG
GTGCCCATCCTGGTCGAGCTGGACGGCGACGTAAACGGCCACAAGTTCAGCGTGTCCGGCGAGGGCGAGG
GCGATGCCACCTACGGCAAGCTGACCCTGAAGTTCATCTGCACCACCGGCAAGCTGCCCGTGCCCTGGCC
CACCCTCGTGACCACCTTGACCTACGGCGTGCAGTGCTTCGCCCGCTACCCCGACCACATGAAGCAGCAC
GACTTCTTCAAGTCCGCCATGCCCGAAGGCTACGTCCAGGAGCGCACCATCTTCTTCAAGGACGACGGCA
ACTACAAGACCCGCGCCGAGGTGAAGTTCGAGGGCGACACCCTGGTGAACCGCATCGAGCTGAAGGGCAT
CGACTTCAAGGAGGACGGCAACATCCTGGGGCACAAGCTGGAGTACAACTACAACAGCCACAAGGTCTAT
ATCACCGCCGACAAGCAGAAGAACGGCATCAAGGTGAACTTCAAGACCCGCCACAACATCGAGGACGGCA
GCGTGCAGCTCGCCGACCACTACCAGCAGAACACCCCCATCGGCGACGGCCCCGTGCTGCTGCCCGACAA
CCACTACCTGAGCACCCAGTCCGCCCTGAGCAAAGACCCCAACGAGAAGCGCGATCACATGGTCCTGCTG
GAGTTCGTGACCGCCGCCGGGATCACTCTCGGCATGGACGAGCTGTACAAGTCCGGACTCAGATCTCGAG
CTCAAGCTTCGAATTCTGCAGTCGACGGTACCGCGGGCCCGGGATCCACCGGATCTAGATAACTGATCAT
AATCAGCCATACCACATTTGTAGAGGTTTTACTTGCTTTAAA
